Addgene plasmid #198181: pcmv3-IRG1-HA
Purpose: Mammalian expression of HA-tagged human ACOD1 (IRG1)
Depositing lab: Yun Zhao. Depositing organization: BenQ Hospital Affiliated to Nanjing Medical University. Publication: 4-octyl itaconate as a metabolite derivative inhibits inflammation via alkylation of STING. Li W, Li Y, Kang J, Jiang H, Gong W, Chen L, Wu C, Liu M, Wu X, Zhao Y, Ren J. Cell Rep. 2023 Mar 28;42(3):112145. doi: 10.1016/j.celrep.2023.112145. Epub 2023 Feb 28. PubMed 36862550.
Backbone
  Vector backbone: pcmv3
  Vector type: Mammalian Expression
Growth in bacteria
  Bacterial resistance: Ampicillin, 100 μg/mL
  Growth temperature: 37°C
  Growth strain: DH5alpha
  Copy number: Unknown
Gene/Insert
  Gene/Insert name: ACOD1 (alt name: IRG1)
  Species: H. sapiens (human)
  Insert size (bp): 1446
  Mutation: HA tag is added to C-terminal of target protein
  GenBank ID: NM_001258406.2
  Entrez Gene: ACOD1 (a.k.a. CAD, IRG1)
  Promoter: CMV
  Tag / fusion protein: HA (C terminal on insert)
  Cloning method: Gibson Cloning
  Sequencing primers: 5′ TGGCCATACACTTGAGTGAC; 3′ ACAGTGGGAGTGGCACCTTC
Terms and licenses: Academic/Nonprofit Terms; Industry Terms: Not Available to Industry
How to cite: pcmv3-IRG1-HA was a gift from Yun Zhao (Addgene plasmid # 198181 ; http://n2t.net/addgene:198181 ; RRID:Addgene_198181)
