[The description below was written by a language model from this plasmid's Addgene catalogue record and pLannotate feature annotations shown in this document.]
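Description:
pcmv3-IRG1-HA is a mammalian expression plasmid built on the pcmv3 backbone for producing human ACOD1 (also called IRG1 or CAD) with a C-terminal HA epitope tag. It is propagated in E. coli through a high-copy ColE1/pUC-type origin and selected with ampicillin via a β-lactamase gene under its own promoter. An f1 phage origin is also present, along with remnants of lac regulatory elements and a bom fragment that are typical backbone leftovers. The annotated sequence is about 7.5 kb and is labelled as a partial NGS result, so it may not be fully verified across the whole plasmid.

The expression cassette is driven by the human cytomegalovirus immediate-early enhancer and promoter. This is followed by a 5′ leader containing fragments annotated as adenoviral splice acceptor and chimeric intron sequences, which probably make up an intron that enhances transcript processing. The short adenoviral protein and IgH signal sequence matches in this region are most likely annotation artefacts of that leader rather than functional coding parts. A T7 promoter lies just upstream of the insert. The roughly 1.4 kb ACOD1 open reading frame, inserted by Gibson cloning, runs directly into the HA tag and is terminated by the bovine growth hormone polyadenylation signal. A separate SV40 early promoter drives a hygromycin resistance gene with an SV40 poly(A) signal, allowing selection of stably transfected mammalian cells.

ACOD1 encodes cis-aconitate decarboxylase, the enzyme that produces the immunomodulatory metabolite itaconate. The construct therefore suits overexpression studies of itaconate metabolism and inflammatory signalling, and the HA tag allows the protein to be detected or immunoprecipitated.
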