Features (pLannotate 1.2.2; 24 found; start..end, strand, type, name):
     28..80      -  misc_feature   bom (fragment): basis of mobility region from pBR322
    253..632     +  enhancer       CMV enhancer: human cytomegalovirus immediate early enhancer
    634..833     +  promoter       CMV promoter: human cytomegalovirus (CMV) immediate early promoter
    901..939     +  misc_feature   Ad SA (fragment): adenovirus major late transcript splice acceptor (Friedrich and Soriano, 1991)
    972..1181    -  CDS            PTP (fragment): TERM_ADE02 - Experimental evidence at protein level: Swiss-Prot protein existence level 1. Protein covalently bound to the viral DNA that acts as a primer for viral genomic replication by DNA strand displacement. Assembles on the viral origin of replication in an initiation complex with viral polymerase, DBP, host NFIA and host POU2F1/OCT1. During initiation, the polymerase covalently couples the first dCTP with Ser- 580 of pTP. The terminal protein stimulates the template activity over 20 fold compared to protein-free templates. Neo-synthesized viral genomes are linked to two preterminal prot
   1212..1301    +  intron         chimeric intron (fragment): chimera between introns from adenovirus and immunoglobulin heavy chain genes
   1320..1366    +  CDS            IgH signal sequence (fragment): signal sequence from the mouse immunoglobulin heavy chain variable region
   1386..1404    +  promoter       T7 promoter: promoter for bacteriophage T7 RNA polymerase
   1427..2869    +  CDS            ACOD1: IRG1_HUMAN - Also known as IRG1. Experimental evidence at protein level: Swiss-Prot protein existence level 1. Cis-aconitate decarboxylase that catalyzes production of itaconate and is involved in the inhibition of the inflammatory response (PubMed:23609450, PubMed:23610393). Acts as a negative regulator of the Toll-like receptors (TLRs)-mediated inflammatory innate response by stimulating the tumor necrosis factor alpha-induced protein TNFAIP3 expression via reactive oxygen species (ROS) in LPS- tolerized macrophages (PubMed:23609450). Involved in antimicrobial response of innate immune cells
   2870..2896    +  CDS            HA: HA (human influenza hemagglutinin) epitope tag
   2953..3177    +  polyA_signal   bGH poly(A) signal: bovine growth hormone polyadenylation signal
   3181..3202    +  promoter       SV40 promoter (fragment): SV40 enhancer and early promoter
   3223..3651    +  rep_origin     f1 ori (sequence partly withheld): f1 bacteriophage origin of replication; arrow indicates direction of (+) strand synthesis
   3665..3994    +  promoter       SV40 promoter: SV40 enhancer and early promoter
   4043..5068    +  CDS            HygR: aminoglycoside phosphotransferase from E. coli; aph(4)-Ia; confers resistance to hygromycin
   5078..5203    +  CDS            ble (fragment): BLE_KLEPN - Experimental evidence at protein level: Swiss-Prot protein existence level 1. Binding protein with a strong affinity to the bleomycin family of antibiotics. Binds to CL990; an antimitotic-antibiotic compound. From Klebsiella pneumoniae.
   5198..5319    +  polyA_signal   SV40 poly(A) signal: SV40 polyadenylation signal
   5392..5408    -  protein_bind   lac operator: The lac repressor binds to the lac operator to inhibit transcription in E. coli. This inhibition can be relieved by adding lactose or isopropyl-β-D-thiogalactopyranoside (IPTG). lac repressor encoded by lacI
   5416..5446    -  promoter       lac promoter: promoter for the E. coli lac operon
   5461..5482    -  protein_bind   CAP binding site: CAP binding activates transcription in the presence of cAMP. E. coli catabolite activator protein
   5495..5587    -  CDS            lacI (fragment): lac repressor; lacI; The lac repressor binds to the lac operator to inhibit transcription in E. coli. This inhibition can be relieved by adding lactose or isopropyl-β-D-thiogalactopyranoside (IPTG).
   5770..6358    -  rep_origin     ori: high-copy-number ColE1/pMB1/pBR322/pUC origin of replication
   6529..7389    -  CDS            AmpR: β-lactamase; bla; confers resistance to ampicillin, carbenicillin, and related antibiotics
   7390..7494    -  promoter       AmpR promoter: bla
>Addgene plasmid #198181 | pcmv3-IRG1-HA | addgene full sequence | sequence record 389087 | Addgene Partial NGS Result
GACGGATCGGGAGATCTCCCGATCCCCTATGGTGCACTCTCAGTACAATCTGCTCTGATGCCGCATAGTT
AAGCCAGTATCTGCTCCCTGCTTGTGTGTTGGAGGTCGCTGAGTAGTGCGCGAGCAAAATTTAAGCTACA
ACAAGGCAAGGCTTGACCGACAATTGCATGAAGAATCTGCTTAGGGTTAGGCGTTTTGCGCTGCTTCGCG
AGTACATTTATATTGGCTCATGTCCAATATGACCGCCATGTTGACATTGATTATTGACTAGTTATTAATA
GTAATCAATTACGGGGTCATTAGTTCATAGCCCATATATGGAGTTCCGCGTTACATAACTTACGGTAAAT
GGCCCGCCTGGCTGACCGCCCAACGACCCCCGCCCATTGACGTCAATAATGACGTATGTTCCCATAGTAA
CGCCAATAGGGACTTTCCATTGACGTCAATGGGTGGAGTATTTACGGTAAACTGCCCACTTGGCAGTACA
TCAAGTGTATCATATGCCAAGTCCGCCCCCTATTGACGTCAATGACGGTAAATGGCCCGCCTGGCATTAT
GCCCAGTACATGACCTTACGGGACTTTCCTACTTGGCAGTACATCTACGTATTAGTCATCGCTATTACCA
TGGTGATGCGGTTTTGGCAGTACACCAATGGGCGTGGATAGCGGTTTGACTCACGGGGATTTCCAAGTCT
CCACCCCATTGACGTCAATGGGAGTTTGTTTTGGCACCAAAATCAACGGGACTTTCCAAAATGTCGTAAT
AACCCCGCCCCGTTGACGCAAATGGGCGGTAGGCGTGTACGGTGGGAGGTCTATATAAGCAGAGCTCGTT
TAGTGAACCGTCAGATCCTCACTCTCTTCCGCATCGCTGTCTGCGAGGGCCAGCTGTTGGGCTCGCGGTT
GAGGACAAACTCTTCGCGGTCTTTCCAGTACTCTTGGATCGGAAACCCGTCGGCCTCCGAACGGTACTCC
GCCACCGAGGGACCTGAGCGAGTCCGCATCGACCGGATCGGAAAACCTCTCGAGAAAGGCGTCTAACCAG
TCACAGTCGCAAGGTAGGCTGAGCACCGTGGCGGGCGGCAGCGGGTGGCGGTCGGGGTTGTTTCTGGCGG
AGGTGCTGCTGATGATGTAATTAAAGTAGGCGGTCTTGAGACGGCGGATGGTCGAGGTGAGGTGTGGCAG
GCTTGAGATCCAGCTGTTGGGGTGAGTACTCCCTCTCAAAAGCGGGCATTACTTCTGCGCTAAGATTGTC
AGTTTCCAAAAACGAGGAGGATTTGATATTCACCTGGCCCGATCTGGCCATACACTTGAGTGACAATGAC
ATCCACTTTGCCTTTCTCTCCACAGGTGTCCACTCCCAGGTCCAAGTTTAAACTTTAATACGACTCACTA
TAGGGGCCGCCACCAAGCTTGGTACCATGATGCTCAAGTCTATCACAGAAAGCTTTGCCACAGCAATCCA
TGGCTTGAAAGTGGGACACCTGACAGATCGTGTTATTCAGAGGAGCAAGAGGATGATTCTAGACACTCTG
GGTGCTGGGTTCCTGGGAACCACTACGGAAGTGTTTCACATAGCCAGCCAATATAGCAAGATCTACAGTT
CCAACATATCCAGCACTGTTTGGGGTCAGCCAGACATCAGGCTCCCGCCCACATATGCTGCTTTTGTGAA
CGGTGTGGCTATTCACTCCATGGATTTTGATGACACGTGGCACCCTGCCACCCACCCTTCTGGGGCTGTC
CTTCCTGTCCTCACAGCTTTAGCAGAAGCCCTGCCAAGGAGTCCAAAGTTTTCTGGCCTTGACCTGCTGC
TGGCTTTCAATGTTGGTATTGAAGTGCAAGGCCGATTACTGCATTTCGCCAAGGAGGCCAATGACATGCC
AAAGAGATTCCATCCCCCTTCCGTGGTAGGAACGTTGGGTAGTGCTGCTGCTGCATCCAAGTTTTTAGGA
CTTAGCTCGACAAAGTGCCGAGAAGCTCTGGCCATTGCTGTTTCCCATGCTGGGGCACCCATGGCCAATG
CTGCCACCCAGACCAAGCCCCTCCACATTGGCAATGCTGCCAAGCATGGGATAGAAGCTGCATTTTTGGC
AATGTTGGGTCTCCAAGGAAACAAGCAGGTCTTGGACTTGGAGGCAGGATTTGGGGCCTTTTATGCCAAC
TATTCCCCAAAAGTCCTTCCAAGCATAGCTTCCTACAGTTGGCTGCTGGACCAGCAGGACGTGGCCTTTA
AGCGTTTTCCTGCACATTTATCTACCCACTGGGTGGCAGACGCAGCTGCATCTGTGAGAAAGCACCTTGT
AGCAGAGAGAGCCCTGCTTCCAACTGACTACATTAAGAGAATTGTGCTCAGGATACCAAATGTCCAGTAT
GTAAACAGGCCCTTTCCAGTTTCGGAGCATGAAGCCCGTCATTCATTCCAGTATGTGGCCTGTGCCATGC
TGCTTGATGGTGGCATCACTGTCCCCTCATTCCATGAATGCCAGATCAACAGGCCACAGGTGAGAGAGCT
GCTCAGTAAGGTGGAGCTGGAGTACCCTCCGGACAACTTGCCAAGCTTCAACATACTGTACTGTGAAATA
AGTGTCACCCTCAAGGATGGAGCCACCTTCACAGATCGCTCTGATACCTTCTATGGGCACTGGAGAAAAC
CACTGAGCCAGGAGGACCTAGAGGAAAAGTTCAGAGCCAATGCCTCCAAGATGCTGTCCTGGGACACAGT
GGAAAGCCTTATAAAGATAGTCAAAAATCTAGAAGACCTAGAAGACTGTTCTGTGTTAACTACACTTCTC
AAAGGACCCTCTCCACCAGAGGTAGCTTCAAACTCTCCAGCATGTAATAATTCTATCACAAATCTCTCCT
ACCCATACGACGTACCAGATTACGCTTGAATCTAGAGCGGCCGCCGAATTCGGGCCCGTTTAAACCCGCT
GATCAGCCTCGACTGTGCCTTCTAGTTGCCAGCCATCTGTTGTTTGCCCCTCCCCCGTGCCTTCCTTGAC
CCTGGAAGGTGCCACTCCCACTGTCCTTTCCTAATAAAATGAGGAAATTGCATCGCATTGTCTGAGTAGG
TGTCATTCTATTCTGGGGGGTGGGGTGGGGCAGGACAGCAAGGGGGAGGATTGGGAAGACAATAGCAGGC
ATGCTGGGGATGCGGTGGGCTCTATGGCTTCTGAGGCGGAAAGAACCAGCTGGGGCTCTAGGGGGTATCC
CC
[124 nt withheld, positions 3223-3346]
C
[91 nt withheld, positions 3348-3438]
A
[49 nt withheld, positions 3440-3488]
CCTTTGACGTTGGAGTCCACGTTCTTT
[37 nt withheld, positions 3516-3552]
ACCCTATCTCGGTCTATTCTTTTGATTTATAAGGGATTTTGCCGATTTCGGCCTATTGGTTAAAAAATGA
GCTGATTTAACAAAAATTTAACGCGAATTAATTCTGTGGAATGTGTGTCAGTTAGGGTGTGGAAAGTCCC
CAGGCTCCCCAGCAGGCAGAAGTATGCAAAGCATGCATCTCAATTAGTCAGCAACCAGGTGTGGAAAGTC
CCCAGGCTCCCCAGCAGGCAGAAGTATGCAAAGCATGCATCTCAATTAGTCAGCAACCATAGTCCCGCCC
CTAACTCCGCCCATCCCGCCCCTAACTCCGCCCAGTTCCGCCCATTCTCCGCCCCATGGCTGACTAATTT
TTTTTATTTATGCAGAGGCCGAGGCCGCCTCTGCCTCTGAGCTATTCCAGAAGTAGTGAGGAGGCTTTTT
TGGAGGCCTAGGCTTTTGCAAAAAGCTCCCGGGAGCTTGTATATCCATTTTCGGATCTGATCAGCACGTG
ATGAAAAAGCCTGAACTCACCGCGACGTCTGTCGAGAAGTTTCTGATCGAAAAGTTCGACAGCGTCTCCG
ACCTGATGCAGCTCTCGGAGGGCGAAGAATCTCGTGCTTTCAGCTTCGATGTAGGAGGGCGTGGATATGT
CCTGCGGGTAAATAGCTGCGCCGATGGTTTCTACAAAGATCGTTATGTTTATCGGCACTTTGCATCGGCC
GCGCTCCCGATTCCGGAAGTGCTTGACATTGGGGAATTCAGCGAGAGCCTGACCTATTGCATCTCCCGCC
GTGCACAGGGTGTCACGTTGCAAGACCTGCCTGAAACCGAACTGCCCGCTGTTCTGCAGCCGGTCGCGGA
GGCCATGGATGCGATCGCTGCGGCCGATCTTAGCCAGACGAGCGGGTTCGGCCCATTCGGACCGCAAGGA
ATCGGTCAATACACTACATGGCGTGATTTCATATGCGCGATTGCTGATCCCCATGTGTATCACTGGCAAA
CTGTGATGGACGACACCGTCAGTGCGTCCGTCGCGCAGGCTCTCGATGAGCTGATGCTTTGGGCCGAGGA
CTGCCCCGAAGTCCGGCACCTCGTGCACGCGGATTTCGGCTCCAACAATGTCCTGACGGACAATGGCCGC
ATAACAGCGGTCATTGACTGGAGCGAGGCGATGTTCGGGGATTCCCAATACGAGGTCGCCAACATCTTCT
TCTGGAGGCCGTGGTTGGCTTGTATGGAGCAGCAGACGCGCTACTTCGAGCGGAGGCATCCGGAGCTTGC
AGGATCGCCGCGGCTCCGGGCGTATATGCTCCGCATTGGTCTTGACCAACTCTATCAGAGCTTGGTTGAC
GGCAATTTCGATGATGCAGCTTGGGCGCAGGGTCGATGCGACGCAATCGTCCGATCCGGAGCCGGGACTG
TCGGGCGTACACAAATCGCCCGCAGAAGCGCGGCCGTCTGGACCGATGGCTGTGTAGAAGTACTCGCCGA
TAGTGGAAACCGACGCCCCAGCACTCGTCCGAGGGCAAAGGAATAGCACGTGCTACGAGATTTCGATTCC
ACCGCCGCCTTCTATGAAAGGTTGGGCTTCGGAATCGTTTTCCGGGACGCCGGCTGGATGATCCTCCAGC
GCGGGGATCTCATGCTGGAGTTCTTCGCCCACCCCAACTTGTTTATTGCAGCTTATAATGGTTACAAATA
AAGCAATAGCATCACAAATTTCACAAATAAAGCATTTTTTTCACTGCATTCTAGTTGTGGTTTGTCCAAA
CTCATCAATGTATCTTATCATGTCTGTATACCGTCGACCTCTAGCTAGAGCTTGGCGTAATCATGGTCAT
AGCTGTTTCCTGTGTGAAATTGTTATCCGCTCACAATTCCACACAACATACGAGCCGGAAGCATAAAGTG
TAAAGCCTGGGGTGCCTAATGAGTGAGCTAACTCACATTAATTGCGTTGCGCTCACTGCCCGCTTTCCAG
TCGGGAAACCTGTCGTGCCAGCTGCATTAATGAATCGGCCAACGCGCGGGGAGAGGCGGTTTGCGTATTG
GGCGCTCTTCCGCTTCCTCGCTCACTGACTCGCTGCGCTCGGTCGTTCGGCTGCGGCGAGCGGTATCAGC
TCACTCAAAGGCGGTAATACGGTTATCCACAGAATCAGGGGATAACGCAGGAAAGAACATGTGAGCAAAA
GGCCAGCAAAAGGCCAGGAACCGTAAAAAGGCCGCGTTGCTGGCGTTTTTCCATAGGCTCCGCCCCCCTG
ACGAGCATCACAAAAATCGACGCTCAAGTCAGAGGTGGCGAAACCCGACAGGACTATAAAGATACCAGGC
GTTTCCCCCTGGAAGCTCCCTCGTGCGCTCTCCTGTTCCGACCCTGCCGCTTACCGGATACCTGTCCGCC
TTTCTCCCTTCGGGAAGCGTGGCGCTTTCTCATAGCTCACGCTGTAGGTATCTCAGTTCGGTGTAGGTCG
TTCGCTCCAAGCTGGGCTGTGTGCACGAACCCCCCGTTCAGCCCGACCGCTGCGCCTTATCCGGTAACTA
TCGTCTTGAGTCCAACCCGGTAAGACACGACTTATCGCCACTGGCAGCAGCCACTGGTAACAGGATTAGC
AGAGCGAGGTATGTAGGCGGTGCTACAGAGTTCTTGAAGTGGTGGCCTAACTACGGCTACACTAGAAGAA
CAGTATTTGGTATCTGCGCTCTGCTGAAGCCAGTTACCTTCGGAAAAAGAGTTGGTAGCTCTTGATCCGG
CAAACAAACCACCGCTGGTAGCGGTGGTTTTTTTGTTTGCAAGCAGCAGATTACGCGCAGAAAAAAAGGA
TCTCAAGAAGATCCTTTGATCTTTTCTACGGGGTCTGACGCTCAGTGGAACGAAAACTCACGTTAAGGGA
TTTTGGTCATGAGATTATCAAAAAGGATCTTCACCTAGATCCTTTTAAATTAAAAATGAAGTTTTAAATC
AATCTAAAGTATATATGAGTAAACTTGGTCTGACAGTTACCAATGCTTAATCAGTGAGGCACCTATCTCA
GCGATCTGTCTATTTCGTTCATCCATAGTTGCCTGACTCCCCGTCGTGTAGATAACTACGATACGGGAGG
GCTTACCATCTGGCCCCAGTGCTGCAATGATACCGCGAGACCCACGCTCACCGGCTCCAGATTTATCAGC
AATAAACCAGCCAGCCGGAAGGGCCGAGCGCAGAAGTGGTCCTGCAACTTTATCCGCCTCCATCCAGTCT
ATTAATTGTTGCCGGGAAGCTAGAGTAAGTAGTTCGCCAGTTAATAGTTTGCGCAACGTTGTTGCCATTG
CTACAGGCATCGTGGTGTCACGCTCGTCGTTTGGTATGGCTTCATTCAGCTCCGGTTCCCAACGATCAAG
GCGAGTTACATGATCCCCCATGTTGTGCAAAAAAGCGGTTAGCTCCTTCGGTCCTCCGATCGTTGTCAGA
AGTAAGTTGGCCGCAGTGTTATCACTCATGGTTATGGCAGCACTGCATAATTCTCTTACTGTCATGCCAT
CCGTAAGATGCTTTTCTGTGACTGGTGAGTACTCAACCAAGTCATTCTGAGAATAGTGTATGCGGCGACC
GAGTTGCTCTTGCCCGGCGTCAATACGGGATAATACCGCGCCACATAGCAGAACTTTAAAAGTGCTCATC
ATTGGAAAACGTTCTTCGGGGCGAAAACTCTCAAGGATCTTACCGCTGTTGAGATCCAGTTCGATGTAAC
CCACTCGTGCACCCAACTGATCTTCAGCATCTTTTACTTTCACCAGCGTTTCTGGGTGAGCAAAAACAGG
AAGGCAAAATGCCGCAAAAAAGGGAATAAGGGCGACACGGAAATGTTGAATACTCATACTCTTCCTTTTT
CAATATTATTGAAGCATTTATCAGGGTTATTGTCTCATGAGCGGATACATATTTGAATGTATTTAGAAAA
ATAAACAAATAGGGGTTCCGCGCACATTTCCCCGAAAAGTGCCACCTGACGTC
